>Addgene plasmid #22378 | pCI-MOR273-1 | depositor full sequence | sequence record 10287 | Author sequence
TCAATATTGGCCATTAGCCATATTATTCATTGGTTATATAGCATAAATCAATATTGGCTATTGGCCATTG
CATACGTTGTATCTATATCATAATATGTACATTTATATTGGCTCATGTCCAATATGACCGCCATGTTGGC
ATTGATTATTGACTAGTTATTAATAGTAATCAATTACGGGGTCATTAGTTCATAGCCCATATATGGAGTT
CCGCGTTACATAACTTACGGTAAATGGCCCGCCTGGCTGACCGCCCAACGACCCCCGCCCATTGACGTCA
ATAATGACGTATGTTCCCATAGTAACGCCAATAGGGACTTTCCATTGACGTCAATGGGTGGAGTATTTAC
GGTAAACTGCCCACTTGGCAGTACATCAAGTGTATCATATGCCAAGTCCGCCCCCTATTGACGTCAATGA
CGGTAAATGGCCCGCCTGGCATTATGCCCAGTACATGACCTTACGGGACTTTCCTACTTGGCAGTACATC
TACGTATTAGTCATCGCTATTACCATGGTGATGCGGTTTTGGCAGTACACCAATGGGCGTGGATAGCGGT
TTGACTCACGGGGATTTCCAAGTCTCCACCCCATTGACGTCAATGGGAGTTTGTTTTGGCACCAAAATCA
ACGGGACTTTCCAAAATGTCGTAATAACCCCGCCCCGTTGACGCAAATGGGCGGTAGGCGTGTACGGTGG
GAGGTCTATATAAGCAGAGCTCGTTTAGTGAACCGTCAGATCACTAGAAGCTTTATTGCGGTAGTTTATC
ACAGTTAAATTGCTAACGCAGTCAGTGCTTCTGACACAACAGTCTCGAACTTAAGCTGCAGAAGTTGGTC
GTGAGGCACTGGGCAGGTAAGTATCAAGGTTACAAGACAGGTTTAAGGAGACCAATAGAAACTGGGCTTG
TCGAGACAGAGAAGACTCTTGCGTTTCTGATAGGCACCTATTGGTCTTACTGACATCCACTTTGCCTTTC
TCTCCACAGGTGTCCACTCCCAGTTCAATTACAGCTCTTAAGGCTAGAGTACTTAATACGACTCACTATA
GGCTAGCATGAATGGCACAGAAGGCCCTAACTTCTACGTGCCCTTCTCCAATGCGACGGGTGTGGTACGC
GAATTCACGCGTATGATGGAACGTGAGAACTACACTTTTAACAGCGACTTCATCCTTTTGGGACTGTTCT
CCTCTTCAAAGATAAGCTTAACTTTTTTCTCAGTTATATTTTTCATTTTTATTATGACTATAACAGAAAA
TGCCCTCATGATCCTCCTAATCCACAGGGATTCTCGACTCCATACCCCAATGTATTTCCTGCTCAGTCAT
CTCTCCTTCATGGATATCTTGCACATTTCCAACATTGTTCCTAAAATGATTGCTGACTTCCTCTCAGGCA
GCAGAACTATTTCCTTTGCAGGCTGTGCCTTCCAGATATTTCTCTCTCTTACCTTGCTAGGTGGTGAGTG
CCTTCTCTTGGCAGTCATGTCCTATGATCGATATGTGGCCATCTGCCACCCACTTCGCTACCCTGTGCTG
ATGAGGGATAACTTCAGTAGGCTCCTGGCTGCAGGCTCCTGGCTGGTGGGGATCCTCAACTCCATAGTCC
ACACAGCTTTTGTACTACACTTTCCCTTCTGCCACTCAAGGGCCATTGATCACTTTTTCTGTGAAGTCCC
TGCCATGTTGAAGTTGTCATGTATAGACACAACACACTATGAGCGAGGCGTTTATGTGAGTGGCATTATT
TTTCTGCTGATCCCATTTTCCATGATCTCTATATCTTATGTGCAAATTCTCCTCACTGTATTCCAAATGC
ACTCATCAGGGGCCCGGCAAAAGTCCTTTTCCACCTGTTTATTCCACATGGTAGTTGTCATAATGTACTA
CGGGCCATTCATTTTCACATATATGAGACCTCGCTCATACCACACTCCAGGGCAGGATAAGTTTCTGGCA
ATATTCTACACCATCCTGACACCCACACTCAACCCCATAATCTATAGCTTTCGGAATAAAGATGTCCTCA
TGGCTTTGAAAAACATAGTCCAAAGTAATATTCTGAATAAAGAATGAGCGGCCGCTTCGAGCAGACATGA
TAAGATACATTGATGAGTTTGGACAAACCACAACTAGAATGCAGTGAAAAAAATGCTTTATTTGTGAAAT
TTGTGATGCTATTGCTTTATTTGTAACCATTATAAGCTGCAATAAACAAGTTAACAACAACAATTGCATT
CATTTTATGTTTCAGGTTCAGGGGGAGATGTGGGAGGTTTTTTAAAGCAAGTAAAACCTCTACAAATGTG
GTAAAATCGATAAGGATCCGGGCTGGCGTAATAGCGAAGAGGCCCGCACCGATCGCCCTTCCCAACAGTT
GCGCAGCCTGAATGGCGAATGG
[124 nt withheld, positions 2403-2526]
C
[91 nt withheld, positions 2528-2618]
A
[49 nt withheld, positions 2620-2668]
CCTTTGACGTTGGAGTCCACGTTCTTT
[37 nt withheld, positions 2696-2732]
ACCCTATCTCGGTCTATTCTTTTGATTTATAAGGGATTTTGCCGATTTCGGCCTATTGGTTAAAAAATGA
GCTGATTTAACAAAAATTTAACGCGAATTTTAACAAAATATTAACGCTTACAATTTCCTGATGCGGTATT
TTCTCCTTACGCATCTGTGCGGTATTTCACACCGCATATGGTGCACTCTCAGTACAATCTGCTCTGATGC
CGCATAGTTAAGCCAGCCCCGACACCCGCCAACACCCGCTGACGCGCCCTGACGGGCTTGTCTGCTCCCG
GCATCCGCTTACAGACAAGCTGTGACCGTCTCCGGGAGCTGCATGTGTCAGAGGTTTTCACCGTCATCAC
CGAAACGCGCGAGACGAAAGGGCCTCGTGATACGCCTATTTTTATAGGTTAATGTCATGATAATAATGGT
TTCTTAGACGTCAGGTGGCACTTTTCGGGGAAATGTGCGCGGAACCCCTATTTGTTTATTTTTCTAAATA
CATTCAAATATGTATCCGCTCATGAGACAATAACCCTGATAAATGCTTCAATAATATTGAAAAAGGAAGA
GTATGAGTATTCAACATTTCCGTGTCGCCCTTATTCCCTTTTTTGCGGCATTTTGCCTTCCTGTTTTTGC
TCACCCAGAAACGCTGGTGAAAGTAAAAGATGCTGAAGATCAGTTGGGTGCACGAGTGGGTTACATCGAA
CTGGATCTCAACAGCGGTAAGATCCTTGAGAGTTTTCGCCCCGAAGAACGTTTTCCAATGATGAGCACTT
TTAAAGTTCTGCTATGTGGCGCGGTATTATCCCGTATTGACGCCGGGCAAGAGCAACTCGGTCGCCGCAT
ACACTATTCTCAGAATGACTTGGTTGAGTACTCACCAGTCACAGAAAAGCATCTTACGGATGGCATGACA
GTAAGAGAATTATGCAGTGCTGCCATAACCATGAGTGATAACACTGCGGCCAACTTACTTCTGACAACGA
TCGGAGGACCGAAGGAGCTAACCGCTTTTTTGCACAACATGGGGGATCATGTAACTCGCCTTGATCGTTG
GGAACCGGAGCTGAATGAAGCCATACCAAACGACGAGCGTGACACCACGATGCCTGTAGCAATGGCAACA
ACGTTGCGCAAACTATTAACTGGCGAACTACTTACTCTAGCTTCCCGGCAACAATTAATAGACTGGATGG
AGGCGGATAAAGTTGCAGGACCACTTCTGCGCTCGGCCCTTCCGGCTGGCTGGTTTATTGCTGATAAATC
TGGAGCCGGTGAGCGTGGGTCTCGCGGTATCATTGCAGCACTGGGGCCAGATGGTAAGCCCTCCCGTATC
GTAGTTATCTACACGACGGGGAGTCAGGCAACTATGGATGAACGAAATAGACAGATCGCTGAGATAGGTG
CCTCACTGATTAAGCATTGGTAACTGTCAGACCAAGTTTACTCATATATACTTTAGATTGATTTAAAACT
TCATTTTTAATTTAAAAGGATCTAGGTGAAGATCCTTTTTGATAATCTCATGACCAAAATCCCTTAACGT
GAGTTTTCGTTCCACTGAGCGTCAGACCCCGTAGAAAAGATCAAAGGATCTTCTTGAGATCCTTTTTTTC
TGCGCGTAATCTGCTGCTTGCAAACAAAAAAACCACCGCTACCAGCGGTGGTTTGTTTGCCGGATCAAGA
GCTACCAACTCTTTTTCCGAAGGTAACTGGCTTCAGCAGAGCGCAGATACCAAATACTGTTCTTCTAGTG
TAGCCGTAGTTAGGCCACCACTTCAAGAACTCTGTAGCACCGCCTACATACCTCGCTCTGCTAATCCTGT
TACCAGTGGCTGCTGCCAGTGGCGATAAGTCGTGTCTTACCGGGTTGGACTCAAGACGATAGTTACCGGA
TAAGGCGCAGCGGTCGGGCTGAACGGGGGGTTCGTGCACACAGCCCAGCTTGGAGCGAACGACCTACACC
GAACTGAGATACCTACAGCGTGAGCTATGAGAAAGCGCCACGCTTCCCGAAGGGAGAAAGGCGGACAGGT
ATCCGGTAAGCGGCAGGGTCGGAACAGGAGAGCGCACGAGGGAGCTTCCAGGGGGAAACGCCTGGTATCT
TTATAGTCCTGTCGGGTTTCGCCACCTCTGACTTGAGCGTCGATTTTTGTGATGCTCGTCAGGGGGGCGG
AGCCTATGGAAAAACGCCAGCAACGCGGCCTTTTTACGGTTCCTGGCCTTTTGCTGGCCTTTTGCTCACA
TGGCTCGACAGATCT
Features (pLannotate 1.2.2; 14 found; start..end, strand, type, name):
    140..517     +  enhancer       CMV enhancer: human cytomegalovirus immediate early enhancer
    519..718     +  promoter       CMV promoter: human cytomegalovirus (CMV) immediate early promoter
    857..989     +  intron         chimeric intron: chimera between introns from human β-globin and immunoglobulin heavy chain genes
   1034..1052    +  promoter       T7 promoter: promoter for bacteriophage T7 RNA polymerase
   1169..2041    +  CDS            Olfr56 (fragment): OLF56_MOUSE - Also known as Mor276-1 From Mus musculus (Mouse).
   2101..2222    -  polyA_signal   SV40 poly(A) signal: SV40 polyadenylation signal
   2245..2313    -  CDS            large T antigen (fragment): large T antigen from SV40 (simian virus 40)
   2332..2399    +  CDS            lacZα (fragment): LacZα fragment of β-galactosidase; lacZ fragment
   2403..2831    +  rep_origin     f1 ori (sequence partly withheld): f1 bacteriophage origin of replication; arrow indicates direction of (+) strand synthesis
   2859..2958    -  misc_feature   bom (fragment): basis of mobility region from pBR322
   3060..3095    -  CDS            rop (fragment): Rop protein, which maintains plasmids at low copy number; rop
   3190..3294    +  promoter       AmpR promoter: bla
   3295..4155    +  CDS            AmpR: β-lactamase; bla; confers resistance to ampicillin, carbenicillin, and related antibiotics
   4326..4914    +  rep_origin     ori: high-copy-number ColE1/pMB1/pBR322/pUC origin of replication
