[The description below was written by a language model from this plasmid's Addgene catalogue record and pLannotate feature annotations shown in this document.]
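Description:
pCI-MOR273-1 is a mammalian expression plasmid built on the Promega pCI backbone and carrying the mouse olfactory receptor MOR273-1 (Olfr171). It is propagated in E. coli through a high-copy ColE1/pUC-type origin and selected with ampicillin via the β-lactamase gene and its own promoter. An f1 origin is also present, which allows single-stranded DNA production. The small annotated fragments of lacZα, bom, rop and SV40 large T antigen appear to be backbone remnants rather than functional elements.

The roughly 945 bp receptor coding sequence was cloned between NheI and NotI sites, both of which are retained, and carries an N-terminal Rho tag. This is a short epitope from rhodopsin that is commonly fused to odorant receptors to aid their cell-surface expression and detection in heterologous cells. Transcription is driven by the human cytomegalovirus immediate-early enhancer and promoter. A chimeric β-globin/immunoglobulin intron follows the promoter and generally improves mRNA processing and expression, and the SV40 polyadenylation signal terminates the transcript. A T7 promoter just upstream of the insert can serve for in vitro transcription or as a sequencing primer site. The automated annotation labels the coding region as a fragment of Olfr56 (Mor276-1). This probably reflects sequence similarity among olfactory receptor family members rather than a different insert, since the catalogue entry names Olfr171, and the total sequence length fits the stated backbone plus insert.

The associated publication concerns odor coding across a mammalian receptor repertoire. This suggests the plasmid is one of a panel of tagged odorant receptor constructs used for transient expression in cultured mammalian cells to test receptor responses to odorants.
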