Addgene plasmid #22378: pCI-MOR273-1
Depositing lab: Hiroaki Matsunami. Depositing organization: Duke University. Publication: Odor coding by a Mammalian receptor repertoire. Saito H, Chi Q, Zhuang H, Matsunami H, Mainland JD. Sci Signal. 2009 . 2(60):ra9. 10.1126/scisignal.2000016 PubMed 19261596.
Backbone
  Vector backbone: pCI
  Backbone manufacturer: Promega
  Backbone size w/o insert (bp): 4006
  Vector type: Mammalian Expression
Growth in bacteria
  Bacterial resistance: Ampicillin, 100 μg/mL
  Growth temperature: 37°C
  Growth strain: DH5alpha
  Copy number: Unknown
Gene/Insert
  Gene/Insert name: MOR273-1 (alt name: Mus musculus olfactory receptor 171)
  Species: M. musculus (mouse)
  Insert size (bp): 945
  GenBank ID: NM_146958
  Entrez Gene: Olfr171 (a.k.a. MOR273-1, MOR273-5)
  Tag / fusion protein: Rho (N terminal on insert)
  Cloning method: Restriction Enzyme; 5′ cloning site NheI (not destroyed); 3′ cloning site NotI (not destroyed)
  Sequencing primers: 5′ T7; 3′ EBV-rev
Terms and licenses: Academic/Nonprofit Terms; Industry Terms: Not Available to Industry
How to cite: pCI-MOR273-1 was a gift from Hiroaki Matsunami (Addgene plasmid # 22378 ; http://n2t.net/addgene:22378 ; RRID:Addgene_22378)
