>Addgene plasmid #22378 | pCI-MOR273-1 | addgene partial sequence | sequence record 28211 | 22378 with CMV-F
TAGCAGAGCTCGTTTAGTGAACCGTCAGATCACTAGAAGCTTTATTGCGGTAGTTTATCACAGTTAAATT
GCTAACGCAGTCAGTGCTTCTGACACAACAGTCTCGAACTTAAGCTGCAGAAGTTGGTCGTGAGGCACTG
GGCAGGTAAGTATCAAGGTTACAAGACAGGTTTAAGGAGACCAATAGAAACTGGGCTTGTCGAGACAGAG
AAGACTCTTGCGTTTCTGATAGGCACCTATTGGTCTTACTGACATCCACTTTGCCTTTCTCTCCACAGGT
GTCCACTCCCAGTTCAATTACAGCTCTTAAGGCTAGAGTACTTAATACGACTCACTATAGGCTAGCATGA
ATGGCACAGAAGGCCCTAACTTCTACGTGCCCTTCTCCAATGCGACGGGTGTGGTACGCGAATTCACGCG
TATGATGGAACGTGAGAACTACACTTTTAACAGCGACTTCATCCTTTTGGGACTGTTCTCCTCTTCAAAG
ATAAGCTTAACTTTTTTCTCAGTTATATTTTTCATTTTTATTATGACTATAACAGAAAATGCCCTCATGA
TCCTCCTAATCCACAGGGATTCTCGACTCCATACCCCAATGTATTTCCTGCTCAGTCATCTCTCCTTCAT
GGATATCTTGCACATTTCCAACATTGTTCCTAAAATGATTGCTGACTTCCTCTC
