>Addgene plasmid #22378 | pCI-MOR273-1 | addgene partial sequence | sequence record 28212 | 22378 with T7
AACGTGAGAACTACACTTTTAACAGCGACTTCATCCTTTTGGGACTGTTCTCCTCTTCAAAGATAAGCTT
AACTTTTTTCTCAGTTATATTTTTCATTTTTATTATGACTATAACAGAAAATGCCCTCATGATCCTCCTA
ATCCACAGGGATTCTCGACTCCATACCCCAATGTATTTCCTGCTCAGTCATCTCTCCTTCATGGATATCT
TGCACATTTCCAACATTGTTCCTAAAATGATTGCTGACTTCCTCTCAGGCAGCAGAACTATTTCCTTTGC
AGGCTGTGCCTTCCAGATATTTCTCTCTCTTACCTTGCTAGGTGGTGAGTGCCTTCTCTTGGCAGTCATG
TCCTATGATCGATATGTGGCCATCTGCCACCCACTTCGCTACCCTGTGCTGATGAGGGATAACTTCAGTG
GGCTCCTGGCTGCAGGCTCCTGGCTGGTGGGGATCCTCAACTCCATAGTCCACACAGCTTTTGTACTACA
CTTTCCCTTCTGCCACTCAAGGGCCATTGATCACTTTTTCTGCGAAGTCCCTGCCATGTTGAAGTTGTCA
TGTATAGACACAACACACTATGAACGAGGCGTTTATGTGAGTGGCATTATTTTTCTGCTGATCCCATTTT
CCATGATCTCTATATCTTATGTGCAAATTCTCCTCACTGTATTCC
